Addgene plasmid #213946: pAAV_BiSSTe4_Gq_dTomato
Purpose: AAV construct expressing HA-hM3Dq-dTomato driven by SST interneuron-targeting enhancer. Alias: pAAV_WDS0004_Gq_dTomato
Depositing lab: Gordon Fishell. Depositing organization: Broad Institute. Publication: An enhancer-AAV toolbox to target and manipulate distinct interneuron subtypes. Furlanis E, Dai M, Leyva Garcia B, Tran T, Vergara J, Pereira A, Gorissen BL, Wills S, Vlachos A, Hairston A, Dwivedi D, Du S, McMahon J, Huang S, Morabito A, Vazquez A, Kim S, Lee AT, Chang EF, Razzaq T, Qazi A, Vargish G, Yuan X, Caccavano A, Hunt S, Chittajallu R, McLean N, Hewitt L, Paranzino E, Rice H, Cummins AC, Plotnikova A, Mohanty A, Tangen AC, Shin JH, Azadi R, Eldridge MAG, Alvarez VA, Averbeck BB, Alyahyay M, Vallejo TR, Soheib M, Vattino LG, MacGregor CP, Chatain CP, Banks E, Olah VJ, Naskar S, Hill S, Liebergall S, Badiani R, Hyde L, Hanley E, Xu Q, Allaway KC, Goldberg EM, Rowan MJM, Nowakowski TJ, Lee S, Favuzzi E, Kaeser PS, Sjulson L, Batista-Brito R, Takesian AE, Ibrahim LA, Iqbal A, Pelkey KA, McBain CJ, Dimidschstein J, Fishell G, Wang Y. Neuron. 2025 May 21;113(10):1525-1547.e15. doi: 10.1016/j.neuron.2025.05.002. PubMed 40403705.
Backbone
  Vector backbone: pAAV-S5E2-dTom-nlsdTom
  Total vector size (bp): 7285
  Vector type: AAV
Growth in bacteria
  Bacterial resistance: Ampicillin, 100 μg/mL
  Growth temperature: 37°C
  Growth strain: NEB Stable
  Copy number: High Copy
Gene/Insert
  Gene/Insert name: HA-GqDREADD-dTomato
  Species: Synthetic
  Insert size (bp): 2610
Terms and licenses: Academic/Nonprofit Terms; Industry Terms: Not Available to Industry
Depositor comments: Please visit https://doi.org/10.1101/2024.07.17.603924 for bioRxiv preprint.
How to cite: pAAV_BiSSTe4_Gq_dTomato was a gift from Gordon Fishell (Addgene plasmid # 213946 ; http://n2t.net/addgene:213946 ; RRID:Addgene_213946)
