[The description below was written by a language model from this plasmid's Addgene catalogue record and pLannotate feature annotations shown in this document.]
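Description:
pAAV_BiSSTe4_Gq_dTomato is a 7,285 bp AAV transfer plasmid built on the pAAV-S5E2-dTom-nlsdTom backbone, intended for packaging recombinant adeno-associated virus that delivers a chemogenetic actuator to somatostatin (SST) interneurons. It is maintained in bacteria as a high-copy plasmid through a ColE1/pUC-type origin and selected with ampicillin via the β-lactamase gene. An f1 phage origin and small remnants of pBR322 bom and rop sequences are also present in the backbone. The expression cassette lies between AAV2 inverted terminal repeats, which supply the cis signals for genome replication and encapsidation. The right-hand ITR is annotated in full, whereas only short fragments are detected on the left, a common result for these repetitive, recombination-prone elements.

The payload is a 2.6 kb synthetic insert, HA-GqDREADD-dTomato. According to the catalogue entry, expression is driven by the BiSSTe4 enhancer (alias WDS0004), which targets SST interneurons. The enhancer and any associated minimal promoter are not annotated in the feature table, but presumably occupy the unannotated region upstream of the chimeric β-globin/immunoglobulin intron that precedes the coding sequence. An HA epitope tag is followed by a human CHRM3-derived open reading frame, corresponding to hM3Dq, the engineered Gq-coupled muscarinic receptor that responds to designer ligands to increase neuronal excitability. The dTomato red fluorescent reporter follows downstream, allowing expressing cells to be identified, though the record does not state how the two are linked. A WPRE boosts transcript stability and expression, and an SV40 polyadenylation signal terminates the transcript. The construct belongs to an enhancer-AAV toolbox for targeting and manipulating distinct interneuron subtypes, here enabling chemogenetic activation of SST cells without transgenic driver lines.
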