Features (pLannotate 1.2.2; 17 found; start..end, strand, type, name):
     12..39      +  repeat_region  AAV2 ITR (fragment): inverted terminal repeat of adeno-associated virus serotype 2 inverted
     68..95      +  repeat_region  AAV2 ITR (fragment): inverted terminal repeat of adeno-associated virus serotype 2 inverted
    958..1090    +  intron         chimeric intron: chimera between introns from human β-globin and immunoglobulin heavy chain genes
   1113..1139    +  CDS            3xHA (fragment): three tandem HA epitope tags
   1140..2906    +  CDS            CHRM3: ACM3_HUMAN - Experimental evidence at protein level: Swiss-Prot protein existence level 1. The muscarinic acetylcholine receptor mediates various cellular responses, including inhibition of adenylate cyclase, breakdown of phosphoinositides and modulation of potassium channels through the action of G proteins. Primary transducing effect is Pi turnover. From Homo sapiens (Human).
   3016..3716    +  CDS            dTomato (fragment): dimeric variant of DsRed fluorescent protein (Shaner et al., 2004) mammalian codon-optimized
   3746..3771    +  misc_feature   MCS (fragment): pBluescript multiple cloning site
   3771..4359    +  misc_feature   WPRE: woodchuck hepatitis virus posttranscriptional regulatory element
   4388..4469    +  polyA_signal   SV40 poly(A) signal: SV40 polyadenylation signal
   4548..4688    +  repeat_region  AAV2 ITR: inverted terminal repeat of adeno-associated virus serotype 2 inverted
   4693..4744    -  misc_feature   bom (fragment): basis of mobility region from pBR322
   4763..5218    +  rep_origin     f1 ori (sequence partly withheld): f1 bacteriophage origin of replication; arrow indicates direction of (+) strand synthesis
   5219..5268    -  misc_feature   bom (fragment): basis of mobility region from pBR322
   5370..5405    -  CDS            rop (fragment): Rop protein, which maintains plasmids at low copy number; rop
   5500..5604    +  promoter       AmpR promoter: bla
   5605..6465    +  CDS            AmpR: β-lactamase; bla; confers resistance to ampicillin, carbenicillin, and related antibiotics
   6636..7224    +  rep_origin     ori: high-copy-number ColE1/pMB1/pBR322/pUC origin of replication
>Addgene plasmid #213946 | pAAV_BiSSTe4_Gq_dTomato | addgene full sequence | sequence record 421880 | Addgene NGS Result
CCTGCAGGCAGCTGCGCGCTCGCTCGCTCACTGAGGCCGCCCGGGCGTCGGGCGACCTTTGGTCGCCCGG
CCTCAGTGAGCGAGCGAGCGCGCAGAGAGGGAGTGGCCAACTCCATCACTAGGGGTTCCTGCGGCCGCAC
GCGTATCGATTTTCAGCATAAGCAAGATGGAATGGACAATCTCTTATTTCATCCTAAGTTTTACAGGAGG
TCCTTGTTTTATGTAAATTTCCAACCATTTCAAAAGCTCTTTATGTGTGTATTTTTTTTTTAACCATTTT
TGACAGTTTCAACTCTTTCTTCTCCCATGATTTCTTTTTGCTCTCAACTGTTATGGGAGAGACACCAGGT
TCTGTATGCATTTCTGCTTTGGGTTGAAAATTTTATGCACTTCAAATCAAGCTTCATTCACATAGCTAAA
TTCACTGAGGATACTTCTTCCCTTTGAAAATTTGACAAGATTCTTAACAACCCTTCCCCGTTCTCCTCAT
ATTTGTTGAGTTTCCTAGTGCATGTCCTTCTCCCTGCCCCCAGAATAACTAGCAGGTGTGACACAGGCAT
GCATTTTGCATTTTCCAAGTCTGTGATGCTAACTTTAGGCCTAGAAACATTAGCAGATTTCCTCTTTTTA
TCATGCATACATTTGCTGCTTCTGTTATCCAATCTAGTCACTTTAAAGAATTTTCTTATTTCTTTTGGGA
CCTGTGCAATCTGTTGCAAGCTAGAAATGTCCATGGCTAGACCAATAAATTCACTAGATAAATTTACCTG
TGGCCACATTATTTAAAAGTCTGTGATCGATGTTTAAACTTCCTGCAGCCCGGGCTGGGCATAAAAGTCA
GGGCAGAGCCATCTATTGCTTACATTTGCTTCTAGCCTGCAAGTCGAGGAGCGCAGCCTTCCAGAAGCAG
AGCGCGGCGCCTTAAGCTGCAGAAGTTGGTCGTGAGGCACTGGGCACGTAAGTATCAAGGTTACAAGACA
GGTTTAAGGAGACCAATAGAAACTGGGCTTGTCGAGACAGAGAAGACTCTTGCGTTTCTGATAGGCACCT
ATTGGTCTTACTGACATCCACTTTGCCTTTCTCTCCACAGCGAGCTCGCTAGCGCCACCATGTACCCATA
CGATGTTCCAGATTACGCTACCTTGCACAATAACAGTACAACCTCGCCTTTGTTTCCAAACATCAGCTCC
TCCTGGATACACAGCCCCTCCGATGCAGGGCTGCCCCCGGGAACCGTCACTCATTTCGGCAGCTACAATG
TTTCTCGAGCAGCTGGCAATTTCTCCTCTCCAGACGGTACCACCGATGACCCTCTGGGAGGTCATACCGT
CTGGCAAGTGGTCTTCATCGCTTTCTTAACGGGCATCCTGGCCTTGGTGACCATCATCGGCAACATCCTG
GTAATTGTGTCATTTAAGGTCAACAAGCAGCTGAAGACGGTCAACAACTACTTCCTCTTAAGCCTGGCCT
GTGCCGATCTGATTATCGGGGTCATTTCAATGAATCTGTTTACGACCTACATCATCATGAATCGATGGGC
CTTAGGGAACTTGGCCTGTGACCTCTGGCTTGCCATTGACTGCGTAGCCAGCAATGCCTCTGTTATGAAT
CTTCTGGTCATCAGCTTTGACAGATACTTTTCCATCACGAGGCCGCTCACGTACCGAGCCAAACGAACAA
CAAAGAGAGCCGGTGTGATGATCGGTCTGGCTTGGGTCATCTCCTTTGTCCTTTGGGCTCCTGCCATCTT
GTTCTGGCAATACTTTGTTGGAAAGAGAACTGTGCCTCCGGGAGAGTGCTTCATTCAGTTCCTCAGTGAG
CCCACCATTACTTTTGGCACAGCCATCGCTGGTTTTTATATGCCTGTCACCATTATGACTATTTTATACT
GGAGGATCTATAAGGAAACTGAAAAGCGTACCAAAGAGCTTGCTGGCCTGCAAGCCTCTGGGACAGAGGC
AGAGACAGAAAACTTTGTCCACCCCACGGGCAGTTCTCGAAGCTGCAGCAGTTACGAACTTCAACAGCAA
AGCATGAAACGCTCCAACAGGAGGAAGTATGGCCGCTGCCACTTCTGGTTCACAACCAAGAGCTGGAAAC
CCAGCTCCGAGCAGATGGACCAAGACCACAGCAGCAGTGACAGTTGGAACAACAATGATGCTGCTGCCTC
CCTGGAGAACTCCGCCTCCTCCGACGAGGAGGACATTGGCTCCGAGACGAGAGCCATCTACTCCATCGTG
CTCAAGCTTCCGGGTCACAGCACCATCCTCAACTCCACCAAGTTACCCTCATCGGACAACCTGCAGGTGC
CTGAGGAGGAGCTGGGGATGGTGGACTTGGAGAGGAAAGCCGACAAGCTGCAGGCCCAGAAGAGCGTGGA
CGATGGAGGCAGTTTTCCAAAAAGCTTCTCCAAGCTTCCCATCCAGCTAGAGTCAGCCGTGGACACAGCT
AAGACTTCTGACGTCAACTCCTCAGTGGGTAAGAGCACGGCCACTCTACCTCTGTCCTTCAAGGAAGCCA
CTCTGGCCAAGAGGTTTGCTCTGAAGACCAGAAGTCAGATCACTAAGCGGAAAAGGATGTCCCTGGTCAA
GGAGAAGAAAGCGGCCCAGACCCTCAGTGCGATCTTGCTTGCCTTCATCATCACTTGGACCCCATACAAC
ATCATGGTTCTGGTGAACACCTTTTGTGACAGCTGCATACCCAAAACCTTTTGGAATCTGGGCTACTGGC
TGTGCTACATCAACAGCACCGTGAACCCCGTGTGCTATGCTCTGTGCAACAAAACATTCAGAACCACTTT
CAAGATGCTGCTGCTGTGCCAGTGTGACAAAAAAAAGAGGCGCAAGCAGCAGTACCAGCAGAGACAGTCG
GTCATTTTTCACAAGCGCGCACCCGAGCAGGCCTTGTCCGGAGATAACGGAAGCGGAGCCACTAACTTCT
CCCTGTTGAAACAAGCAGGGGATGTCGAAGAGAATCCCGGGCCATCTAGAATGGCCCCCAAGAAGAAGAG
GAAGGTGGTGAGCAAGGGCGAGGAGGTCATCAAAGAGTTCATGCGCTTCAAGGTGCGCATGGAGGGCTCC
ATGAACGGCCACGAGTTCGAGATCGAGGGCGAGGGCGAGGGCCGCCCCTACGAGGGCACCCAGACCGCCA
AGCTGAAGGTGACCAAGGGCGGCCCCCTGCCCTTCGCCTGGGACATCCTGTCCCCCCAGTTCATGTACGG
CTCCAAGGCGTACGTGAAGCACCCCGCCGACATCCCCGATTACAAGAAGCTGTCCTTCCCCGAGGGCTTC
AAGTGGGAGCGCGTGATGAACTTCGAGGACGGCGGTCTGGTGACCGTGACCCAGGACTCCTCCCTGCAGG
ACGGCACGCTGATCTACAAGGTGAAGATGCGCGGCACCAACTTCCCCCCCGACGGCCCCGTAATGCAGAA
GAAGACCATGGGCTGGGAGGCCTCCACCGAGCGCCTGTACCCCCGCGACGGCGTGCTGAAGGGCGAGATC
CACCAGGCCCTGAAGCTGAAGGACGGCGGCCACTACCTGGTGGAGTTCAAGACCATCTACATGGCCAAGA
AGCCCGTGCAACTGCCCGGCTACTACTACGTGGACACCAAGCTGGACATCACCTCCCACAACGAGGACTA
CACCATCGTGGAACAGTACGAGCGCTCCGAGGGCCGCCACCACCTGTTCCTGTACGGCATGGACGAGCTG
TACAAGTAAGTCGACGGCGCGCCCCACCCCTGCAGGGAATTCGATATCAAGCTTATCGATAATCAACCTC
TGGATTACAAAATTTGTGAAAGATTGACTGGTATTCTTAACTATGTTGCTCCTTTTACGCTATGTGGATA
CGCTGCTTTAATGCCTTTGTATCATGCTATTGCTTCCCGTATGGCTTTCATTTTCTCCTCCTTGTATAAA
TCCTGGTTGCTGTCTCTTTATGAGGAGTTGTGGCCCGTTGTCAGGCAACGTGGCGTGGTGTGCACTGTGT
TTGCTGACGCAACCCCCACTGGTTGGGGCATTGCCACCACCTGTCAGCTCCTTTCCGGGACTTTCGCTTT
CCCCCTCCCTATTGCCACGGCGGAACTCATCGCCGCCTGCCTTGCCCGCTGCTGGACAGGGGCTCGGCTG
TTGGGCACTGACAATTCCGTGGTGTTGTCGGGGAAATCATCGTCCTTTCCTTGGCTGCTCGCCTATGTTG
CCACCTGGATTCTGCGCGGGACGTCCTTCTGCTACGTCCCTTCGGCCCTCAATCCAGCGGACCTTCCTTC
CCGCGGCCTGCTGCCGGCTCTGCGGCCTCTTCCGCGTCTTCGCCTTCGCCCTCAGACGAGTCGGATCTCC
CTTTGGGCCGCCTCCCCGCATCGATACCGAGCGCTGCTCGAGAGATCAACTTGTTTATTGCAGCTTATAA
TGGTTACAAATAAAGCAATAGCATCACAAATTTCACAAATAAAGCATTTTTTTCACTGCATTCTAGTTGT
GGTTTGTCCAAACTCATCAATGTATCAGCTTATCGATACCGCATGCACGTGCGGACCGAGCGGCCGCAGG
AACCCCTAGTGATGGAGTTGGCCACTCCCTCTCTGCGCGCTCGCTCGCTCACTGAGGCCGGGCGACCAAA
GGTCGCCCGACGCCCGGGCTTTGCCCGGGCGGCCTCAGTGAGCGAGCGAGCGCGCAGCTGCCTGCAGGGG
CGCCTGATGCGGTATTTTCTCCTTACGCATCTGTGCGGTATTTCACACCGCATA
[95 nt withheld, positions 4745-4839]
T
[46 nt withheld, positions 4841-4886]
C
[141 nt withheld, positions 4888-5028]
CCTTTGACGTTGGAGTCCACGTTCTTT
[37 nt withheld, positions 5056-5092]
ACTCTATCTCGGGCTATTCTTTTGATTTATAAGGGATTTTGCCGATTTCGGTCTATTGGTTAAAAAATGA
GCTGATTTAACAAAAATTTAACGCGAATTTTAACAAAATATTAACGTTTACAATTTTATGGTGCACTCTC
AGTACAATCTGCTCTGATGCCGCATAGTTAAGCCAGCCCCGACACCCGCCAACACCCGCTGACGCGCCCT
GACGGGCTTGTCTGCTCCCGGCATCCGCTTACAGACAAGCTGTGACCGTCTCCGGGAGCTGCATGTGTCA
GAGGTTTTCACCGTCATCACCGAAACGCGCGAGACGAAAGGGCCTCGTGATACGCCTATTTTTATAGGTT
AATGTCATGATAATAATGGTTTCTTAGACGTCAGGTGGCACTTTTCGGGGAAATGTGCGCGGAACCCCTA
TTTGTTTATTTTTCTAAATACATTCAAATATGTATCCGCTCATGAGACAATAACCCTGATAAATGCTTCA
ATAATATTGAAAAAGGAAGAGTATGAGTATTCAACATTTCCGTGTCGCCCTTATTCCCTTTTTTGCGGCA
TTTTGCCTTCCTGTTTTTGCTCACCCAGAAACGCTGGTGAAAGTAAAAGATGCTGAAGATCAGTTGGGTG
CACGAGTGGGTTACATCGAACTGGATCTCAACAGCGGTAAGATCCTTGAGAGTTTTCGCCCCGAAGAACG
TTTTCCAATGATGAGCACTTTTAAAGTTCTGCTATGTGGCGCGGTATTATCCCGTATTGACGCCGGGCAA
GAGCAACTCGGTCGCCGCATACACTATTCTCAGAATGACTTGGTTGAGTACTCACCAGTCACAGAAAAGC
ATCTTACGGATGGCATGACAGTAAGAGAATTATGCAGTGCTGCCATAACCATGAGTGATAACACTGCGGC
CAACTTACTTCTGACAACGATCGGAGGACCGAAGGAGCTAACCGCTTTTTTGCACAACATGGGGGATCAT
GTAACTCGCCTTGATCGTTGGGAACCGGAGCTGAATGAAGCCATACCAAACGACGAGCGTGACACCACGA
TGCCTGTAGCAATGGCAACAACGTTGCGCAAACTATTAACTGGCGAACTACTTACTCTAGCTTCCCGGCA
ACAATTAATAGACTGGATGGAGGCGGATAAAGTTGCAGGACCACTTCTGCGCTCGGCCCTTCCGGCTGGC
TGGTTTATTGCTGATAAATCTGGAGCCGGTGAGCGTGGGTCTCGCGGTATCATTGCAGCACTGGGGCCAG
ATGGTAAGCCCTCCCGTATCGTAGTTATCTACACGACGGGGAGTCAGGCAACTATGGATGAACGAAATAG
ACAGATCGCTGAGATAGGTGCCTCACTGATTAAGCATTGGTAACTGTCAGACCAAGTTTACTCATATATA
CTTTAGATTGATTTAAAACTTCATTTTTAATTTAAAAGGATCTAGGTGAAGATCCTTTTTGATAATCTCA
TGACCAAAATCCCTTAACGTGAGTTTTCGTTCCACTGAGCGTCAGACCCCGTAGAAAAGATCAAAGGATC
TTCTTGAGATCCTTTTTTTCTGCGCGTAATCTGCTGCTTGCAAACAAAAAAACCACCGCTACCAGCGGTG
GTTTGTTTGCCGGATCAAGAGCTACCAACTCTTTTTCCGAAGGTAACTGGCTTCAGCAGAGCGCAGATAC
CAAATACTGTTCTTCTAGTGTAGCCGTAGTTAGGCCACCACTTCAAGAACTCTGTAGCACCGCCTACATA
CCTCGCTCTGCTAATCCTGTTACCAGTGGCTGCTGCCAGTGGCGATAAGTCGTGTCTTACCGGGTTGGAC
TCAAGACGATAGTTACCGGATAAGGCGCAGCGGTCGGGCTGAACGGGGGGTTCGTGCACACAGCCCAGCT
TGGAGCGAACGACCTACACCGAACTGAGATACCTACAGCGTGAGCTATGAGAAAGCGCCACGCTTCCCGA
AGGGAGAAAGGCGGACAGGTATCCGGTAAGCGGCAGGGTCGGAACAGGAGAGCGCACGAGGGAGCTTCCA
GGGGGAAACGCCTGGTATCTTTATAGTCCTGTCGGGTTTCGCCACCTCTGACTTGAGCGTCGATTTTTGT
GATGCTCGTCAGGGGGGCGGAGCCTATGGAAAAACGCCAGCAACGCGGCCTTTTTACGGTTCCTGGCCTT
TTGCTGGCCTTTTGCTCACATGT
